Addgene plasmid #105111: pBiFCt-2in1-NN
Purpose: (Empty Backbone) ratiometric BiFC analysis in plants (transient transformation)
Depositing lab: Christopher Grefen. Depositing organization: University of Glasgow. Publication: A 2in1 cloning system enables ratiometric bimolecular fluorescence complementation (rBiFC). Grefen C, Blatt MR. Biotechniques. 2012 Oct 2;53(5):311-14. doi: 10.2144/000113941. PubMed 23066669.
Backbone
  Vector backbone: pBiFCt-2in1-NN
  Vector type: Plant Expression
  Selectable markers: lacZ
  Tag / fusion protein: nYFP/cYFP (N terminal on backbone)
Growth in bacteria
  Bacterial resistance: Chloramphenicol and Spectinomycin, 25 & 50 μg/mL
  Growth temperature: 37°C
  Growth strain: ccdB Survival
  Copy number: High Copy
Gene/Insert
  Gene/Insert name: None
  Tag / fusion protein: nYFP/cYFP (N terminal on backbone)
Terms and licenses: Academic/Nonprofit Terms; Industry Terms: Not Available to Industry
How to cite: pBiFCt-2in1-NN was a gift from Christopher Grefen (Addgene plasmid # 105111 ; http://n2t.net/addgene:105111 ; RRID:Addgene_105111)
