[The description below was written by a language model from this plasmid's Addgene catalogue record and pLannotate feature annotations shown in this document.]
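Description:
pBiFCt-2in1-NN is an empty Gateway-compatible binary T-DNA vector (about 12.9 kb) for ratiometric bimolecular fluorescence complementation (rBiFC) in plants by transient transformation. It carries a high-copy ColE1/pUC-type origin with a bom site for propagation in E. coli. The pVS1 oriV, RepA and StaA functions support maintenance in Agrobacterium. An aadA gene provides spectinomycin resistance on the backbone. The unrecombined vector is additionally chloramphenicol resistant and contains ccdB, so it must be kept in a ccdB-tolerant strain. No plant selectable marker is annotated, which fits its use in transient assays.

Between the nopaline-type right and left T-DNA borders lie three independent expression units, each driven by a CaMV 35S promoter and closed by a CaMV polyadenylation signal. The first encodes the N-terminal mVenus fragment VN155(I152L), followed by an attR3–attR2 cassette containing a lac promoter and a lacZ fragment. The second expresses mRFP1 constitutively. The third encodes the C-terminal fragment VC155, followed by an attR1–attR4 cassette carrying the chloramphenicol resistance gene and ccdB.

A single LR reaction with two entry clones can therefore place two genes of interest into one plasmid. Each gene is fused downstream of its YFP half, so both tags are N-terminal, which is the meaning of "NN". Loss of ccdB gives negative selection at one site, and loss of the lacZ fragment allows colour screening at the other. Because both fusion partners and mRFP1 are delivered on the same T-DNA, gene dosage is equal in every transformed cell. The reconstituted YFP signal can be normalised to the RFP signal, giving a ratiometric measure of protein–protein interaction.
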