Features (pLannotate 1.2.2; 36 found; start..end, strand, type, name):
     93..437     +  promoter       CaMV 35S promoter: strong constitutive promoter from cauliflower mosaic virus
    390..436     +  promoter       minimal CaMV 35S promoter: minimal 35S promoter from cauliflower mosaic virus
    531..986     +  CDS            VN155(I152L): improved N-terminal fragment of mVenus for use in bimolecular fluorescence complementation (BiFC) (Kodama and Hu, 2010)
   1066..1189    +  protein_bind   attR3: mutant version of attR; recombination site for the Gateway® LR reaction LR Clonase™
   1224..1254    +  promoter       lac promoter: promoter for the E. coli lac operon
   1258..1280    +  protein_bind   lac operator (fragment): The lac repressor binds to the lac operator to inhibit transcription in E. coli. This inhibition can be relieved by adding lactose or isopropyl-β-D-thiogalactopyranoside (IPTG). lac repressor encoded by lacI
   1298..1513    +  CDS            lacZ (fragment): BGAL_ECOLI - Experimental evidence at protein level: Swiss-Prot protein existence level 1. From Escherichia coli (strain K12).
   1563..1687    -  protein_bind   attR2: mutant version of attR; recombination site for the Gateway® LR reaction LR Clonase™
   1763..1922    +  polyA_signal   CaMV poly(A) signal (fragment): cauliflower mosaic virus polyadenylation signal
   2014..2358    +  promoter       CaMV 35S promoter: strong constitutive promoter from cauliflower mosaic virus
   2311..2357    +  promoter       minimal CaMV 35S promoter: minimal 35S promoter from cauliflower mosaic virus
   2446..3120    +  CDS            mRFP1: mRFP1 is a basic (constitutively fluorescent) red fluorescent protein published in 2002, derived from Discosoma sp.. It is reported to be a somewhat slowly-maturing monomer with low acid sensitivity.
   3221..3380    +  polyA_signal   CaMV poly(A) signal (fragment): cauliflower mosaic virus polyadenylation signal
   3474..3818    +  promoter       CaMV 35S promoter: strong constitutive promoter from cauliflower mosaic virus
   3771..3817    +  promoter       minimal CaMV 35S promoter: minimal 35S promoter from cauliflower mosaic virus
   3909..4160    +  CDS            VC155: C-terminal fragment of mVenus for use in bimolecular fluorescence complementation (BiFC) (Kodama and Hu, 2010)
   4245..4369    +  protein_bind   attR1: mutant version of attR; recombination site for the Gateway® LR reaction LR Clonase™
   4394..4424    +  promoter       lac UV5 promoter: E. coli lac promoter with an "up" mutation
   4448..4477    +  promoter       cat promoter (fragment): promoter of the E. coli cat gene encoding chloramphenicol acetyltransferase
   4478..5137    +  CDS            CmR: chloramphenicol acetyltransferase; cat; confers resistance to chloramphenicol
   5316..5474    +  CDS            ccdA (fragment): CCDA_ECO57 - Also known as H, letA. Experimental evidence at protein level: Swiss-Prot protein existence level 1. Antitoxin component of a type II toxin-antitoxin (TA) system which inhibits the post-segregational killing (PSK) of plasmid-free cells, also referred to as a plasmid addiction system. Binds to and blocks the activity of CcdB; will also remove bound CcdB protein from the CcdB-GyrA complex by forming a CcdA-CcdB complex, a process termed rejuvenation. Functions as a transcriptional corepressor for the ccdAB operon, repression also requires CcdB (By similarity). From Escherichia coli
   5479..5781    +  CDS            ccdB: CCDB_ECOLI - Also known as G, letB, letD. Experimental evidence at protein level: Swiss-Prot protein existence level 1. Toxic component of a type II toxin-antitoxin (TA) system, functioning in plasmid maintainence. Responsible for the post- segregational killing (PSK) of plasmid-free cells, also referred to as a plasmid addiction system. Half-life of over 2 hours. Cell killing by CcdB is accompanied by filamentation, defects in chromosome and plasmid segregation, defects in cell division, formation of anucleate cells, decreased DNA synthesis and plasmid loss. Interferes with the activity of DN
   5825..5949    -  protein_bind   attR4: mutant version of attR; recombination site for the Gateway® LR reaction LR Clonase™
   6025..6184    +  polyA_signal   CaMV poly(A) signal (fragment): cauliflower mosaic virus polyadenylation signal
   6274..6298    -  misc_feature   LB T-DNA repeat: left border repeat from nopaline C58 T-DNA
   6557..6580    +  promoter       Pc promoter (fragment): intI1 (promoter lies within the coding sequence); class 1 integron promoter
   6756..6812    +  CDS            GmR (fragment): gentamycin acetyltransferase; aacC1; confers resistance to gentamycin
   6823..7610    +  CDS            SmR (fragment): aminoglycoside adenylyltransferase (Murphy, 1985); aadA; confers resistance to spectinomycin and streptomycin
   7856..8444    +  rep_origin     ori: high-copy-number ColE1/pMB1/pBR322/pUC origin of replication
   8630..8770    -  misc_feature   bom: basis of mobility region from pBR322
   8872..8911    -  CDS            rop (fragment): Rop protein, which maintains plasmids at low copy number; rop
   9114..9308    -  rep_origin     pVS1 oriV: origin of replication for the Pseudomonas plasmid pVS1 (Heeb et al., 2000)
   9374..10447   -  CDS            pVS1 RepA: replication protein from the Pseudomonas plasmid pVS1 (Heeb et al., 2000)
  10876..11505   -  CDS            pVS1 StaA: stability protein from the Pseudomonas plasmid pVS1 (Heeb et al., 2000)
  12065..12466   -  CDS            Y4CG_SINFN (fragment): Protein inferred from homology: Swiss-Prot protein existence level 3. From Sinorhizobium fredii (strain NBRC 101917 / NGR234).
  12836..12860   -  misc_feature   RB T-DNA repeat: right border repeat from nopaline C58 T-DNA
>Addgene plasmid #105111 | pBiFCt-2in1-NN | addgene full sequence | sequence record 203650 | Addgene NGS Result
ACTAGCCCTCTGCAGGTCAACATGGTGGAGCACGACACTCTCGTCTACTCCAAGAATATCAAAGATACAG
TCTCAGAAGACCAGAGGGCTATTGAGACTTTTCAACAAAGGGTAATATCGGGAAACCTCCTCGGATTCCA
TTGCCCAGCTATCTGTCACTTCATCGAAAGGACAGTAGAAAAGGAAGATGGCTTCTACAAATGCCATCAT
TGCGATAAAGGAAAGGCTATCGTTCAAGATGCCTCTACCGACAGTGGTCCCAAAGATGGACCCCCACCCA
CGAGGAACATCGTGGAAAAAGAAGACGTTCCAACCACGTCTTCAAAGCAAGTGGATTGATGTGATATCTC
CACTGACGTAAGGGATGACGCACAATCCCACTATCCTTCGCAAGACCCTTCCTCTATATAAGGAAGTTCA
TTTCATTTGGAGAGGACCTCGAGCGCGCGTATTTTTAAACAATTACCAACAACAACAACAAACAACAACA
ACATTACATTTTACATTCTACAACTACATCTAGTCAATTGATGGTGAGCAAGGGCGAGGAGCTGTTCACC
GGGGTGGTGCCCATCCTGGTCGAGCTGGACGGCGACGTAAACGGCCACAAGTTCAGCGTGTCCGGCGAGG
GCGAGGGCGATGCCACCTACGGCAAGCTGACCCTGAAGTTCATCTGCACCACCGGCAAGCTGCCCGTGCC
CTGGCCCACCCTCGTGACCACCTTCGGCTACGGCCTGCAGTGCTTCGCCAGGTACCCCGACCACATGAAG
CAGCACGACTTCTTCAAGTCCGCCATGCCCGAAGGCTACGTCCAGGAGAGAACCATCTTCTTCAAGGACG
ACGGCAACTACAAGACCAGGGCCGAGGTGAAGTTCGAGGGCGACACCCTGGTGAACAGAATCGAGCTGAA
GGGCATCGACTTCAAGGAGGACGGCAACATCCTGGGGCACAAGCTGGAGTACAACTACAACAGCCACAAC
GTCTATATCATGGCCGGAGGTGGATCTGGAGGTGGAAGTCAGAACATGTATCCTTATGATGTTCCTGATT
ATGCTAGTCAATTGGCAACTTTGTATAATAAAGTTGAACGAGAAACGTAAAATGATATAAATATCAATAT
ATTAAATTAGATTTTGCATAAAAAACAGACTACATAATACTGTAAAACACAACATATCCAGTCACTATGG
CGGCCGCGGGCTCACTCATTAGGCACCCCAGGCTTTACACTTTATGCTTCCGGCTCGTATGTTGTGTGGA
ATTGTGAGCGGATAACAATTTCACACAGGAAACAGCTATGACCATGATTACCCCGTCCCTGCACGCCTGT
CGTTCAACCCTGGAAGATCCGCGTGTCCCGAGTTCTAACAGTCTGGCCGTCGTTCTGCAGCGTCGCGATT
GGGAAAACCCGGGCGTGACCCAACTGAATCGTCTGGCGGCCCATCCGCCGTTTGCGTCGTGGCGTAACTC
AGAAGAAGCCCGTACCGACCGTCCGTCTCAACAACTGCGCTCCTAACACTATAAAAAGCTGATGCAGACG
GGGCTTTTTTCTGCAGGTCGACCATAGTGACTGGATATGTTGTGTTTTACAGTATTATGTAGTCTGTTTT
TTATGCAAAATCTAATTTAATATATTGATATTTATATCATTTTACGTTTCTCGTTCAGCTTTCTTGTACA
AAGTGGTGTCTAGGTTATAAGCGGCCATGCTAGAGTCCGCAAAAATCACCAGTCTCTCTCTACAAATCTA
TCTCTCTCTATTTTTCTCCAGAATAATGTGTGAGTAGTTCCCAGATAAGGGAATTAGGGTTCTTATAGGG
TTTCGCTCATGTGTTGAGCATATAAGAAACCCTTAGTATGTATTTGTATTTGTAAAATACTTCTATCAAT
AAAATTTCTAATTCCTAAAACCAAAATCCAGTGACCTAGGAGGGCTGTCAACATGGTGGAGCACGACACT
CTCGTCTACTCCAAGAATATCAAAGATACAGTCTCAGAAGACCAGAGGGCTATTGAGACTTTTCAACAAA
GGGTAATATCGGGAAACCTCCTCGGATTCCATTGCCCAGCTATCTGTCACTTCATCGAAAGGACAGTAGA
AAAGGAAGATGGCTTCTACAAATGCCATCATTGCGATAAAGGAAAGGCTATCGTTCAAGATGCCTCTACC
GACAGTGGTCCCAAAGATGGACCCCCACCCACGAGGAACATCGTGGAAAAAGAAGACGTTCCAACCACGT
CTTCAAAGCAAGTGGATTGATGTGATATCTCCACTGACGTAAGGGATGACGCACAATCCCACTATCCTTC
GCAAGACCCTTCCTCTATATAAGGAAGTTCATTTCATTTGGAGAGGACCTCGAGCGCGCGTATTTTTAAA
CAATTACCAACAACAACAACAAACAACAACAACATTACATTTTACATTCTACAACTACATCTAGTATGGC
CTCCTCCGAGGACGTCATCAAGGAGTTCATGCGCTTCAAGGTGCGCATGGAGGGCTCCGTGAACGGCCAC
GAGTTCGAGATCGAGGGCGAGGGCGAGGGCCGCCCCTACGAGGGCACCCAGACCGCCAAGCTGAAGGTGA
CCAAGGGCGGCCCCCTGCCCTTCGCCTGGGACATCCTGTCCCCTCAGTTCCAGTACGGCTCCAAGGCCTA
CGTGAAGCACCCCGCCGACATCCCCGACTACTTGAAGCTGTCCTTCCCCGAGGGCTTCAAGTGGGAGCGC
GTGATGAACTTCGAGGACGGCGGCGTGGTGACCGTGACCCAGGACTCCTCCCTGCAGGACGGCGAGTTCA
TCTACAAGGTGAAGCTGCGCGGCACCAACTTCCCCTCCGACGGCCCCGTAATGCAGAAGAAGACCATGGG
CTGGGAGGCCTCCACCGAGCGGATGTACCCCGAGGACGGCGCCCTGAAGGGCGAGATCAAGATGAGGCTG
AAGCTGAAGGACGGCGGCCACTACGACGCCGAGGTCAAGACCACCTACATGGCCAAGAAGCCCGTGCAGC
TGCCCGGCGCCTACAAGACCGACATCAAGCTGGACATCACCTCCCACAACGAGGACTACACCATCGTGGA
ACAGTACGAGCGCGCCGAGGGCCGCCACTCCACCGGCGCCCAATTGTTAATCACAAGTTTGTACAAAGTG
GTGATTAAGCGGCCATGCTAGAGTCCGCAAAAATCACCAGTCTCTCTCTACAAATCTATCTCTCTCTATT
TTTCTCCAGAATAATGTGTGAGTAGTTCCCAGATAAGGGAATTAGGGTTCTTATAGGGTTTCGCTCATGT
GTTGAGCATATAAGAAACCCTTAGTATGTATTTGTATTTGTAAAATACTTCTATCAATAAAATTTCTAAT
TCCTAAAACCAAAATCCAGTGACCTTACCTCTGCAGGTCAACATGGTGGAGCACGACACTCTCGTCTACT
CCAAGAATATCAAAGATACAGTCTCAGAAGACCAGAGGGCTATTGAGACTTTTCAACAAAGGGTAATATC
GGGAAACCTCCTCGGATTCCATTGCCCAGCTATCTGTCACTTCATCGAAAGGACAGTAGAAAAGGAAGAT
GGCTTCTACAAATGCCATCATTGCGATAAAGGAAAGGCTATCGTTCAAGATGCCTCTACCGACAGTGGTC
CCAAAGATGGACCCCCACCCACGAGGAACATCGTGGAAAAAGAAGACGTTCCAACCACGTCTTCAAAGCA
AGTGGATTGATGTGATATCTCCACTGACGTAAGGGATGACGCACAATCCCACTATCCTTCGCAAGACCCT
TCCTCTATATAAGGAAGTTCATTTCATTTGGAGAGGACCTCGAGCGCGCGTATTTTTAAACAATTACCAA
CAACAACAACAAACAACAACAACATTACATTTTACATTCTACAACTACATCTAGGATGGACAAGCAGAAG
AACGGCATCAAGGTGAACTTCAAGATCAGGCACAACATCGAGGACGGCAGCGTGCAGCTCGCCGACCACT
ACCAGCAGAACACCCCCATCGGCGACGGCCCCGTGCTGCTGCCCGACAACCACTACCTGAGCTACCAGTC
CGCCCTGAGCAAAGACCCCAACGAGAAGAGAGATCACATGGTCCTGCTGGAGTTCGTGACCGCCGCCGGG
ATCACTCTCGGCATGGACGAGCTGTACAAGTCTGGAGGTGGATCTGGAGGTGGAAGTAGGCCAATGGAAC
AGAAGCTTATCTCAGAGGAGGACCTGGCCGGCACTAGTCCTAGAACAAGTTTGTACAAAAAAGCTGAACG
AGAAACGTAAAATGATATAAATATCAATATATTAAATTAGATTTTGCATAAAAAACAGACTACATAATAC
TGTAAAACACAACATATCCAGTCACTATGGCGGCCGCATTAGGCACCCCAGGCTTTACACTTTATGCTTC
CGGCTCGTATAATGTGTGGATTTTGAGTTAGGATCCGTCGAGATTTTCAGGAGCTAAGGAAGCTAAAATG
GAGAAAAAAATCACTGGATATACCACCGTTGATATATCCCAATGGCATCGTAAAGAACATTTTGAGGCAT
TTCAGTCAGTTGCTCAATGTACCTATAACCAGACCGTTCAGCTGGATATTACGGCCTTTTTAAAGACCGT
AAAGAAAAATAAGCACAAGTTTTATCCGGCCTTTATTCACATTCTTGCCCGCCTGATGAATGCTCATCCG
GAATTCCGTATGGCAATGAAAGACGGTGAGCTGGTGATATGGGATAGTGTTCACCCTTGTTACACCGTTT
TCCATGAGCAAACTGAAACGTTTTCATCGCTCTGGAGTGAATACCACGACGATTTCCGGCAGTTTCTACA
CATATATTCGCAAGATGTGGCGTGTTACGGTGAAAACCTGGCCTATTTCCCTAAAGGGTTTATTGAGAAT
ATGTTTTTCGTCTCAGCCAATCCCTGGGTGAGTTTCACCAGTTTTGATTTAAACGTGGCCAATATGGACA
ACTTCTTCGCCCCCGTTTTCACCATGGGCAAATATTATACGCAAGGCGACAAGGTGCTGATGCCGCTGGC
GATTCAGGTTCATCATGCCGTTTGTGATGGCTTCCATGTCGGCAGAATGCTTAATGAATTACAACAGTAC
TGCGATGAGTGGCAGGGCGGGGCGTAAAGATCTGGATCCGGCTTACTAAAAGCCAGATAACAGTATGCGT
ATTTGCGCGCTGATTTTTGCGGTATAAGAATATATACTGATATGTATACCCGAAGTATGTCAAAAAGAGG
TATGCTATGAAGCAGCGTATTACAGTGACAGTTGACAGCGACAGCTATCAGTTGCTCAAGGCATATATGA
TGTCAATATCTCCGGTCTGGTAAGCACAACCATGCAGAATGAAGCCCGTCGTCTGCGTGCCGAACGCTGG
AAAGCGGAAAATCAGGAAGGGATGGCTGAGGTCGCCCGGTTTATTGAAATGAACGGCTCTTTTGCTGACG
AGAACAGGGGCTGGTGAAATGCAGTTTAAGGTTTACACCTATAAAAGAGAGAGCCGTTATCGTCTGTTTG
TGGATGTACAGAGTGATATTATTGACACGCCCGGGCGACGGATGGTGATCCCCCTGGCCAGTGCACGTCT
GCTGTCAGATAAAGTCTCCCGTGAACTTTACCCGGTGGTGCATATCGGGGATGAAAGCTGGCGCATGATG
ACCACCGATATGGCCAGTGTGCCGGTCTCCGTTATCGGGGAAGAAGTGGCTGATCTCAGCCACCGCGAAA
ATGACATCAAAAACGCCATTAACCTGATGTTCTGGGGAATATAAATGTCAGGCTCCCTTATACACAGCCA
GTCTGCAGGTCGACCATAGTGACTGGATATGTTGTGTTTTACAGTATTATGTAGTCTGTTTTTTATGCAA
AATCTAATTTAATATATTGATATTTATATCATTTTACGTTTCTCGTTCAACTTTTCTATACAAAGTTGGT
CAATTGTTATAAGCGGCCATGCTAGAGTCCGCAAAAATCACCAGTCTCTCTCTACAAATCTATCTCTCTC
TATTTTTCTCCAGAATAATGTGTGAGTAGTTCCCAGATAAGGGAATTAGGGTTCTTATAGGGTTTCGCTC
ATGTGTTGAGCATATAAGAAACCCTTAGTATGTATTTGTATTTGTAAAATACTTCTATCAATAAAATTTC
TAATTCCTAAAACCAAAATCCAGTGACCTAGGAGGGTAAGTCCTCAATTCGGCGTTAATTCAGTACATTA
AAAACGTCCGCAATGTGTTATTAAGTTGTCTAAGCGTCAATTTGTTTACACCACAATATATCCTGCCACC
AGCCAGCCAACAGCTCCCCGACCGGCAGCTCGGCACAAAATCACCACTCGATACAGGCAGCCCATCAGTC
CGGGACGGCGTCAGCGGGAGAGCCGTTGTAAGGCGGCAGACTTTGCTCATGTTACCGATGCTATTCGGAA
GAACGGCAACTAAGCTGCCGGGTTTGAAACACGGATGATCTCGCGGAGGGTAGCATGTTGATTGTAACGA
TGACAGAGCGTTGCTGCCTGTGATCAATTCGGGCACGAACCCAGTGGACATAAGCCTGTTCGGTTCGTAA
GCTGTAATGCAAGTAGCGTATGCGCTCACGCAACTGGTCCAGAACCTTGACCGAACGCAGCGGTGGTAAC
GGCGCAGTGGCGGTTTTCATGGCTTGTTATGACTGTTTTTTTGGGGTACAGTCTATGCCTCGGGCATCCA
AGCAGCAAGCGCGTTACGCCGTGGGTCGATGTTTGATGTTATGGAGCAGCAACGATGTTACGCAGCAGGG
CAGTCGCCCTAAAACAAAGTTAAACATCATGGGGGAAGCGGTGATCGCCGAAGTATCGACTCAACTATCA
GAGGTAGTTGGCGTCATCGAGCGCCATCTCGAACCGACGTTGCTGGCCGTACATTTGTACGGCTCCGCAG
TGGATGGCGGCCTGAAGCCACACAGTGATATTGATTTGCTGGTTACGGTGACCGTAAGGCTTGATGAAAC
AACGCGGCGAGCTTTGATCAACGACCTTTTGGAAACTTCGGCTTCCCCTGGAGAGAGCGAGATTCTCCGC
GCTGTAGAAGTCACCATTGTTGTGCACGACGACATCATTCCGTGGCGTTATCCAGCTAAGCGCGAACTGC
AATTTGGAGAATGGCAGCGCAATGACATTCTTGCAGGTATCTTCGAGCCAGCCACGATCGACATTGATCT
GGCTATCTTGCTGACAAAAGCAAGAGAACATAGCGTTGCCTTGGTAGGTCCAGCGGCGGAGGAACTCTTT
GATCCGGTTCCTGAACAGGATCTATTTGAGGCGCTAAATGAAACCTTAACGCTATGGAACTCGCCGCCCG
ACTGGGCTGGCGATGAGCGAAATGTAGTGCTTACGTTGTCCCGCATTTGGTACAGCGCAGTAACCGGCAA
AATCGCGCCGAAGGATGTCGCTGCCGACTGGGCAATGGAGCGCCTGCCGGCCCAGTATCAGCCCGTCATA
CTTGAAGCTAGACAGGCTTATCTTGGACAAGAAGAAGATCGCTTGGCCTCGCGCGCAGATCAGTTGGAAG
AATTTGTCCACTACGTGAAAGGCGAGATCACCAAGGTAGTCGGCAAATAATGTCTAGCTAGAAATTCGTT
CAAGCCGACGCCGCTTCGCGGCGCGGCTTAACTCAAGCGTTAGATGCACTAAGCACATAATTGCTCACAG
CCAAACTATCAGGTCAAGTCTGCTTTTATTATTTTTAAGCGTGCATAATAAGCCCTACACAAATTGGGAG
ATATATCATGCATGACCAAAATCCCTTAACGTGAGTTTTCGTTCCACTGAGCGTCAGACCCCGTAGAAAA
GATCAAAGGATCTTCTTGAGATCCTTTTTTTCTGCGCGTAATCTGCTGCTTGCAAACAAAAAAACCACCG
CTACCAGCGGTGGTTTGTTTGCCGGATCAAGAGCTACCAACTCTTTTTCCGAAGGTAACTGGCTTCAGCA
GAGCGCAGATACCAAATACTGTCCTTCTAGTGTAGCCGTAGTTAGGCCACCACTTCAAGAACTCTGTAGC
ACCGCCTACATACCTCGCTCTGCTAATCCTGTTACCAGTGGCTGCTGCCAGTGGCGATAAGTCGTGTCTT
ACCGGGTTGGACTCAAGACGATAGTTACCGGATAAGGCGCAGCGGTCGGGCTGAACGGGGGGTTCGTGCA
CACAGCCCAGCTTGGAGCGAACGACCTACACCGAACTGAGATACCTACAGCGTGAGCTATGAGAAAGCGC
CACGCTTCCCGAAGGGAGAAAGGCGGACAGGTATCCGGTAAGCGGCAGGGTCGGAACAGGAGAGCGCACG
AGGGAGCTTCCAGGGGGAAACGCCTGGTATCTTTATAGTCCTGTCGGGTTTCGCCACCTCTGACTTGAGC
GTCGATTTTTGTGATGCTCGTCAGGGGGGCGGAGCCTATGGAAAAACGCCAGCAACGCGGCCTTTTTACG
GTTCCTGGCCTTTTGCTGGCCTTTTGCTCACATGTTCTTTCCTGCGTTATCCCCTGATTCTGTGGATAAC
CGTATTACCGCCTTTGAGTGAGCTGATACCGCTCGCCGCAGCCGAACGACCGAGCGCAGCGAGTCAGTGA
GCGAGGAAGCGGAAGAGCGCCTGATGCGGTATTTTCTCCTTACGCATCTGTGCGGTATTTCACACCGCAT
ATGGTGCACTCTCAGTACAATCTGCTCTGATGCCGCATAGTTAAGCCAGTATACACTCCGCTATCGCTAC
GTGACTGGGTCATGGCTGCGCCCCGACACCCGCCAACACCCGCTGACGCGCCCTGACGGGCTTGTCTGCT
CCCGGCATCCGCTTACAGACAAGCTGTGACCGTCTCCGGGAGCTGCATGTGTCAGAGGTTTTCACCGTCA
TCACCGAAACGCGCGAGGCAGGGTGCCTTGATGTGGGCGCCGGCGGTCGAGTGGCGACGGCGCGGCTTGT
CCGCGCCCTGGTAGATTGCCTGGCCCTAGGCCAGCCATTTTTGAGCGGCCAGCGGCCGCGATAGGCCGAC
GCGAAGCGGCGGGGCGTAGGGAGCGCAGCGACCGAAGGGTAGGCGCTTTTTGCAGCTCTTCGGCTGTGCG
CTGGCCAGACAGTTATGCACAGGCCAGGCGGGTTTTAAGAGTTTTAATAAGTTTTAAAGAGTTTTAGGCG
GAAAAATCGCCTTTTTTCTCTTTTATATCAGTCACTTACATGTGTGACCGGTTCCCAATGTACGGCTTTG
GGTTCCCAATGTACGGGTTCCGGTTCCCAATGTACGGCTTTGGGTTCCCAATGTACGTGCTATCCACAGG
AAAGAGACCTTTTCGACCTTTTTCCCCTGCTAGGGCAATTTGCCCTAGCATCTGCTCCGTACATTAGGAA
CCGGCGGATGCTTCGCCCTCGATCAGGTTGCGGTAGCGCATGACTAGGATCGGGCCAGCCTGCCCCGCCT
CCTCCTTCAAATCGTACTCCGGCAGGTCATTTGACCCGATCAGCTTGCGCACGGTGAAACAGAACTTCTT
GAACTCTCCGGCGCTGCCACTGCGTTCGTAGATCGTCTTGAACAACCATCTGGCTTCTGCCTTGCCTGCG
GCGCGGCGTGCCAGGCGGTAGAGAAAACGGCCGATGCCGGGATCGATCAAAAAGTAATCGGGGTGAACCG
TCAGCACGTCCGGGTTCTTGCCTTCTGTGATCTCGCGGTACATCCAATCAGCTAGCTCGATCTCGATGTA
CTCCGGCCGCCCGGTTTCGCTCTTTACGATCTTGTAGCGGCTAATCAAGGCTTCACCCTCGGATACCGTC
ACCAGGCGGCCGTTCTTGGCCTTCTTCGTACGCTGCATGGCAACGTGCGTGGTGTTTAACCGAATGCAGG
TTTCTACCAGGTCGTCTTTCTGCTTTCCGCCATCGGCTCGCCGGCAGAACTTGAGTACGTCCGCAACGTG
TGGACGGAACACGCGGCCGGGCTTGTCTCCCTTCCCTTCCCGGTATCGGTTCATGGATTCGGTTAGATGG
GAAACCGCCATCAGTACCAGGTCGTAATCCCACACACTGGCCATGCCGGCCGGCCCTGCGGAAACCTCTA
CGTGCCCGTCTGGAAGCTCGTAGCGGATCACCTCGCCAGCTCGTCGGTCACGCTTCGACAGACGGAAAAC
GGCCACGTCCATGATGCTGCGACTATCGCGGGTGCCCACGTCATAGAGCATCGGAACGAAAAAATCTGGT
TGCTCGTCGCCCTTGGGCGGCTTCCTAATCGACGGCGCACCGGCTGCCGGCGGTTGCCGGGATTCTTTGC
GGATTCGATCAGCGGCCGCTTGCCACGATTCACCGGGGCGTGCTTCTGCCTCGATGCGTTGCCGCTGGGC
GGCCTGCGCGGCCTTCAACTTCTCCACCAGGTCATCACCCAGCGCCGCGCCGATTTGTACCGGGCCGGAT
GGTTTGCGACCGCTCACGCCGATTCCTCGGGCTTGGGGGTTCCAGTGCCATTGCAGGGCCGGCAGACAAC
CCAGCCGCTTACGCCTGGCCAACCGCCCGTTCCTCCACACATGGGGCATTCCACGGCGTCGGTGCCTGGT
TGTTCTTGATTTTCCATGCCGCCTCCTTTAGCCGCTAAAATTCATCTACTCATTTATTCATTTGCTCATT
TACTCTGGTAGCTGCGCGATGTATTCAGATAGCAGCTCGGTAATGGTCTTGCCTTGGCGTACCGCGTACA
TCTTCAGCTTGGTGTGATCCTCCGCCGGCAACTGAAAGTTGACCCGCTTCATGGCTGGCGTGTCTGCCAG
GCTGGCCAACGTTGCAGCCTTGCTGCTGCGTGCGCTCGGACGGCCGGCACTTAGCGTGTTTGTGCTTTTG
CTCATTTTCTCTTTACCTCATTAACTCAAATGAGTTTTGATTTAATTTCAGCGGCCAGCGCCTGGACCTC
GCGGGCAGCGTCGCCCTCGGGTTCTGATTCAAGAACGGTTGTGCCGGCGGCGGCAGTGCCTGGGTAGCTC
ACGCGCTGCGTGATACGGGACTCAAGAATGGGCAGCTCGTACCCGGCCAGCGCCTCGGCAACCTCACCGC
CGATGCGCGTGCCTTTGATCGCCCGCGACACGACAAAGGCCGCTTGTAGCCTTCCATCCGTGACCTCAAT
GCGCTGCTTAACCAGCTCCACCAGGTCGGCGGTGGCCCATATGTCGTAAGGGCTTGGCTGCACCGGAATC
AGCACGAAGTCGGCTGCCTTGATCGCGGACACAGCCAAGTCCGCCGCCTGGGGCGCTCCGTCGATCACTA
CGAAGTCGCGCCGGCCGATGGCCTTCACGTCGCGGTCAATCGTCGGGCGGTCGATGCCGACAACGGTTAG
CGGTTGATCTTCCCGCACGGCCGCCCAATCGCGGGCACTGCCCTGGGGATCGGAATCGACTAACAGAACA
TCGGCCCCGGCGAGTTGCAGGGCGCGGGCTAGATGGGTTGCGATGGTCGTCTTGCCTGACCCGCCTTTCT
GGTTAAGTACAGCGATAACCTTCATGCGTTCCCCTTGCGTATTTGTTTATTTACTCATCGCATCATATAC
GCAGCGACCGCATGACGCAAGCTGTTTTACTCAAATACACATCACCTTTTTAGACGGCGGCGCTCGGTTT
CTTCAGCGGCCAAGCTGGCCGGCCAGGCCGCCAGCTTGGCATCAGACAAACCGGCCAGGATTTCATGCAG
CCGCACGGTTGAGACGTGCGCGGGCGGCTCGAACACGTACCCGGCCGCGATCATCTCCGCCTCGATCTCT
TCGGTAATGAAAAACGGTTCGTCCTGGCCGTCCTGGTGCGGTTTCATGCTTGTTCCTCTTGGCGTTCATT
CTCGGCGGCCGCCAGGGCGTCGGCCTCGGTCAATGCGTCCTCACGGAAGGCACCGCGCCGCCTGGCCTCG
GTGGGCGTCACTTCCTCGCTGCGCTCAAGTGCGCGGTACAGGGTCGAGCGATGCACGCCAAGCAGTGCAG
CCGCCTCTTTCACGGTGCGGCCTTCCTGGTCGATCAGCTCGCGGGCGTGCGCGATCTGTGCCGGGGTGAG
GGTAGGGCGGGGGCCAAACTTCACGCCTCGGGCCTTGGCGGCCTCGCGCCCGCTCCGGGTGCGGTCGATG
ATTAGGGAACGCTCGAACTCGGCAATGCCGGCGAACACGGTCAACACCATGCGGCCGGCCGGCGTGGTGG
TGTCGGCCCACGGCTCTGCCAGGCTACGCAGGCCCGCGCCGGCCTCCTGGATGCGCTCGGCAATGTCCAG
TAGGTCGCGGGTGCTGCGGGCCAGGCGGTCTAGCCTGGTCACTGTCACAACGTCGCCAGGGCGTAGGTGG
TCAAGCATCCTGGCCAGCTCCGGGCGGTCGCGCCTGGTGCCGGTGATCTTCTCGGAAAACAGCTTGGTGC
AGCCGGCCGCGTGCAGTTCGGCCCGTTGGTTGGTCAAGTCCTGGTCGTCGGTGCTGACGCGGGCATAGCC
CAGCAGGCCAGCGGCGGCGCTCTTGTTCATGGCGTAATGTCTCCGGTTCTAGTCGCAAGTATTCTACTTT
ATGCGACTAAAACACGCGACAAGAAAACGCCAGGAAAAGGGCAGGGCGGCAGCCTGTCGCGTAACTTAGG
ACTTGTGCGACATGTCGTTTTCAGAAGACGGCTGCACTGAACGTCAGAAGCCGACTGCACTATAGCAGCG
GAGGGGTTGGATCAAAGTACTTTAAAGTACTTTAAAGTACTTTAAAGTACTTTGATCCCGAGGGGAACCC
TGTGGTTGGCATGCACATACAAATGGACGAACGGATAAACCTTTTCACGCCCTTTTAAATATCCGATTAT
TCTAATAAACGCTCTTTTCTCTTAGGTTTACCCGCCAATATATCCTGTCAAACACTGATAGTTTAAACTG
AAGGCGGGAAACGACAATCTGATCCAAGCTCAAGCTAAGCTAGG
